>Addgene plasmid #224721 | pcDNA3.1-HA-GTSE1-S91A | addgene full sequence | sequence record 449133 | Addgene NGS Result
GACGGATCGGGAGATCTCCCGATCCCCTATGGTGCACTCTCAGTACAATCTGCTCTGATGCCGCATAGTT
AAGCCAGTATCTGCTCCCTGCTTGTGTGTTGGAGGTCGCTGAGTAGTGCGCGAGCAAAATTTAAGCTACA
ACAAGGCAAGGCTTGACCGACAATTGCATGAAGAATCTGCTTAGGGTTAGGCGTTTTGCGCTGCTTCGCG
ATGTACGGGCCAGATATACGCGTTGACATTGATTATTGACTAGTTATTAATAGTAATCAATTACGGGGTC
ATTAGTTCATAGCCCATATATGGAGTTCCGCGTTACATAACTTACGGTAAATGGCCCGCCTGGCTGACCG
CCCAACGACCCCCGCCCATTGACGTCAATAATGACGTATGTTCCCATAGTAACGCCAATAGGGACTTTCC
ATTGACGTCAATGGGTGGAGTATTTACGGTAAACTGCCCACTTGGCAGTACATCAAGTGTATCATATGCC
AAGTACGCCCCCTATTGACGTCAATGACGGTAAATGGCCCGCCTGGCATTATGCCCAGTACATGACCTTA
TGGGACTTTCCTACTTGGCAGTACATCTACGTATTAGTCATCGCTATTACCATGGTGATGCGGTTTTGGC
AGTACATCAATGGGCGTGGATAGCGGTTTGACTCACGGGGATTTCCAAGTCTCCACCCCATTGACGTCAA
TGGGAGTTTGTTTTGGCACCAAAATCAACGGGACTTTCCAAAATGTCGTAACAACTCCGCCCCATTGACG
CAAATGGGCGGTAGGCGTGTACGGTGGGAGGTCTATATAAGCAGAGCTCTCTGGCTAACTAGAGAACCCA
CTGCTTACTGGCTTATCGAAATTAATACGACTCACTATAGGGAGACCCAAGCTTACCATGGCCTACCCCT
ACGACGTGCCCGACTACGCCTCCCTCGGATCCATGGAAGGAGGCGGCGGCCGCGATGAGCCTTCAGCCTG
CCGGGCAGGGGACGTGAACATGGATGACCCTAAGAAGGAAGACATTCTTCTTTTGGCCGATGAAAAATTT
GACTTCGATCTTTCATTGTCTTCTTCGAGTGCAAATGAAGATGATGAAGTCTTCTTCGGACCCTTTGGAC
ATAAAGAAAGATGTATTGCTGCCAGCTTGGAATTAAATAATCCGGTTCCCGAACAGCCTCCGTTGCCCAC
ATCTGAGAGTCCCTTTGCCTGGGCCCCTCTGGCCGGGGAGAAGTTCGTGGAGGTGTACAAAGAAGCTCAC
TTACTGGCTTTACACATTGAGAGCAGCAGCCGGAACCAGGCAGCCCAAGCTGCCAAGCCTGAAGACCCTC
GGAGCCAGGGCGTGGAAAGATTCATACAGGAGTCAAAATTAAAAATAAACCTCTTTGAGAAAGAAAAGGA
AATGAAGAAAAGCCCCACGTCTCTTAAAAGGGAGACATACTACCTGTCAGACAGCCCCTTGCTGGGGCCC
CCTGTGGGTGAGCCTCGGCTCTTGGCCTCCTCCCCGGCCCTGCCCAGCTCTGGTGCCCAGGCCCGCCTCA
CCCGGGCGCCGGGGCCTCCGCACTCTGCTCATGCTTTGCCCAGGGAATCATGCACTGCTCATGCTGCAAG
TCAGGCAGCGACTCAGAGGAAGCCCGGGACCAAATTGCTGCTGCCTCGAGCGGCCTCTGTTAGAGGAAGA
AGCATCCCTGGGGCTGCGGAGAAGCCCAAGAAAGAGATTCCAGCTAGTCCTTCCAGGACAAAAATCCCAG
CTGAGAAGGAATCCCACCGGGATGTTCTCCCTGACAAACCTGCCCCGGGTGCTGTCAATGTGCCGGCCGC
CGGAAGCCACTTGGGCCAGGGCAAGCGGGCGATCCCTGTTCCAAACAAGTTGGGGCTGAAGAAGACCCTG
TTAAAAGCACCCGGCTCTACCAGCAATCTCGCAAGGAAGTCCTCCTCGGGGCCTGTTTGGAGCGGGGCAT
CCAGTGCGTGCACATCCCCAGCAGTGGGCAAAGCTAAATCAAGTGAATTTGCAAGTATTCCTGCAAATAG
CTCCCGGCCTCTGTCAAACATCAGCAAGTCAGGCAGAATGGGACCCGCCATGCTGCGGCCAGCTCTGCCT
GCAGGCCCTGTGGGGGCATCCTCCTGGCAGGCCAAGCGGGTCGATGTTTCTGAGCTGGCAGCGGAGCAGC
TCACGGCACCCCCCTCAGCATCCCCCACCCAACCCCAGACTCCGGAAGGTGGCGGCCAGTGGCTGAACTC
CAGTTGCGCTTGGTCAGAATCTTCTCAATTGAATAAGACTAGAAGTATCAGACGGCGAGATTCCTGTCTA
AATTCCAAGACAAAGGTTATGCCTACTCCTACAAATCAATTTAAAATTCCTAAGTTTTCTATTGGTGACT
CCCCGGACAGCTCAACACCAAAGCTTTCGCGGGCACAGCGGCCGCAGTCGTGCACGTCAGTTGGCAGGGT
CACTGTCCACAGCACCCCGGTTAGACGCTCATCTGGGCCAGCACCACAAAGCCTGCTGAGCGCATGGCGT
GTGTCAGCCTTGCCCACACCCGCCAGCCGGCGCTGCTCTGGCCTTCCACCGATGACCCCCAAAACGATGC
CCAGGGCCGTGGGCTCTCCCCTGTGTGTGCCAGCTCGGAGACGTTCCTCTGAGCCCCGCAAGAACTCTGC
AATGAGAACTGAACCAACAAGGGAGAGCAACAGAAAGACAGATTCCAGGCTGGTGGATGTGTCCCCTGAC
AGGGGTTCTCCTCCTTCCCGTGTGCCTCAGGCACTTAACTTTTCTCCAGAGGAAAGCGATTCTACTTTCT
CCAAAAGTACTGCCACAGAAGTAGCTCGGGAGGAAGCCAAGCCGGGTGGAGATGCAGCCCCTAGTGAGGC
TCTTCTTGTAGATATCAAACTGGAACCACTCGCGGTCACTCCAGATGCTGCAAGCCAGCCCCTCATTGAC
CTTCCTCTCATCGACTTCTGCGATACCCCAGAAGCACACGTGGCTGTAGGATCTGAAAGCAGGCCTCTGA
TCGACCTCATGACAAACACTCCAGACATGAATAAAAATGTGGCCAAACCTTCACCGGTGGTGGGACAGCT
CATAGACCTGAGCTCCCCTCTGATCCAGCTGAGCCCTGAGGCTGACAAGGAGAACGTGGATTCCCCACTC
CTCAAGTTCTAAGTCGAGCATGCATCTAGAGGGCCCTATTCTATAGTGTCACCTAAATGCTAGAGCTCGC
TGATCAGCCTCGACTGTGCCTTCTAGTTGCCAGCCATCTGTTGTTTGCCCCTCCCCCGTGCCTTCCTTGA
CCCTGGAAGGTGCCACTCCCACTGTCCTTTCCTAATAAAATGAGGAAATTGCATCGCATTGTCTGAGTAG
GTGTCATTCTATTCTGGGGGGTGGGGTGGGGCAGGACAGCAAGGGGGAGGATTGGGAAGACAATAGCAGG
CATGCTGGGGATGCGGTGGGCTCTATGGCTTCTGAGGCGGAAAGAACCAGCTGGGGCTCTAGGGGGTATC
CCC
[124 nt withheld, positions 3504-3627]
C
[91 nt withheld, positions 3629-3719]
A
[49 nt withheld, positions 3721-3769]
CCTTTGACGTTGGAGTCCACGTTCTTT
[37 nt withheld, positions 3797-3833]
ACCCTATCTCGGTCTATTCTTTTGATTTATAAGGGATTTTGCCGATTTCGGCCTATTGGTTAAAAAATGA
GCTGATTTAACAAAAATTTAACGCGAATTAATTCTGTGGAATGTGTGTCAGTTAGGGTGTGGAAAGTCCC
CAGGCTCCCCAGCAGGCAGAAGTATGCAAAGCATGCATCTCAATTAGTCAGCAACCAGGTGTGGAAAGTC
CCCAGGCTCCCCAGCAGGCAGAAGTATGCAAAGCATGCATCTCAATTAGTCAGCAACCATAGTCCCGCCC
CTAACTCCGCCCATCCCGCCCCTAACTCCGCCCAGTTCCGCCCATTCTCCGCCCCATGGCTGACTAATTT
TTTTTATTTATGCAGAGGCCGAGGCCGCCTCTGCCTCTGAGCTATTCCAGAAGTAGTGAGGAGGCTTTTT
TGGAGGCCTAGGCTTTTGCAAAAAGCTCCCGGGAGCTTGTATATCCATTTTCGGATCTGATCAAGAGACA
GGATGAGGATCGTTTCGCATGATTGAACAAGATGGATTGCACGCAGGTTCTCCGGCCGCTTGGGTGGAGA
GGCTATTCGGCTATGACTGGGCACAACAGACAATCGGCTGCTCTGATGCCGCCGTGTTCCGGCTGTCAGC
GCAGGGGCGCCCGGTTCTTTTTGTCAAGACCGACCTGTCCGGTGCCCTGAATGAACTGCAGGACGAGGCA
GCGCGGCTATCGTGGCTGGCCACGACGGGCGTTCCTTGCGCAGCTGTGCTCGACGTTGTCACTGAAGCGG
GAAGGGACTGGCTGCTATTGGGCGAAGTGCCGGGGCAGGATCTCCTGTCATCTCACCTTGCTCCTGCCGA
GAAAGTATCCATCATGGCTGATGCAATGCGGCGGCTGCATACGCTTGATCCGGCTACCTGCCCATTCGAC
CACCAAGCGAAACATCGCATCGAGCGAGCACGTACTCGGATGGAAGCCGGTCTTGTCGATCAGGATGATC
TGGACGAAGAGCATCAGGGGCTCGCGCCAGCCGAACTGTTCGCCAGGCTCAAGGCGCGCATGCCCGACGG
CGAGGATCTCGTCGTGACCCATGGCGATGCCTGCTTGCCGAATATCATGGTGGAAAATGGCCGCTTTTCT
GGATTCATCGACTGTGGCCGGCTGGGTGTGGCGGACCGCTATCAGGACATAGCGTTGGCTACCCGTGATA
TTGCTGAAGAGCTTGGCGGCGAATGGGCTGACCGCTTCCTCGTGCTTTACGGTATCGCCGCTCCCGATTC
GCAGCGCATCGCCTTCTATCGCCTTCTTGACGAGTTCTTCTGAGCGGGACTCTGGGGTTCGAAATGACCG
ACCAAGCGACGCCCAACCTGCCATCACGAGATTTCGATTCCACCGCCGCCTTCTATGAAAGGTTGGGCTT
CGGAATCGTTTTCCGGGACGCCGGCTGGATGATCCTCCAGCGCGGGGATCTCATGCTGGAGTTCTTCGCC
CACCCCAACTTGTTTATTGCAGCTTATAATGGTTACAAATAAAGCAATAGCATCACAAATTTCACAAATA
AAGCATTTTTTTCACTGCATTCTAGTTGTGGTTTGTCCAAACTCATCAATGTATCTTATCATGTCTGTAT
ACCGTCGACCTCTAGCTAGAGCTTGGCGTAATCATGGTCATAGCTGTTTCCTGTGTGAAATTGTTATCCG
CTCACAATTCCACACAACATACGAGCCGGAAGCATAAAGTGTAAAGCCTGGGGTGCCTAATGAGTGAGCT
AACTCACATTAATTGCGTTGCGCTCACTGCCCGCTTTCCAGTCGGGAAACCTGTCGTGCCAGCTGCATTA
ATGAATCGGCCAACGCGCGGGGAGAGGCGGTTTGCGTATTGGGCGCTCTTCCGCTTCCTCGCTCACTGAC
TCGCTGCGCTCGGTCGTTCGGCTGCGGCGAGCGGTATCAGCTCACTCAAAGGCGGTAATACGGTTATCCA
CAGAATCAGGGGATAACGCAGGAAAGAACATGTGAGCAAAAGGCCAGCAAAAGGCCAGGAACCGTAAAAA
GGCCGCGTTGCTGGCGTTTTTCCATAGGCTCCGCCCCCCTGACGAGCATCACAAAAATCGACGCTCAAGT
CAGAGGTGGCGAAACCCGACAGGACTATAAAGATACCAGGCGTTTCCCCCTGGAAGCTCCCTCGTGCGCT
CTCCTGTTCCGACCCTGCCGCTTACCGGATACCTGTCCGCCTTTCTCCCTTCGGGAAGCGTGGCGCTTTC
TCATAGCTCACGCTGTAGGTATCTCAGTTCGGTGTAGGTCGTTCGCTCCAAGCTGGGCTGTGTGCACGAA
CCCCCCGTTCAGCCCGACCGCTGCGCCTTATCCGGTAACTATCGTCTTGAGTCCAACCCGGTAAGACACG
ACTTATCGCCACTGGCAGCAGCCACTGGTAACAGGATTAGCAGAGCGAGGTATGTAGGCGGTGCTACAGA
GTTCTTGAAGTGGTGGCCTAACTACGGCTACACTAGAAGAACAGTATTTGGTATCTGCGCTCTGCTGAAG
CCAGTTACCTTCGGAAAAAGAGTTGGTAGCTCTTGATCCGGCAAACAAACCACCGCTGGTAGCGGTGGTT
TTTTTGTTTGCAAGCAGCAGATTACGCGCAGAAAAAAAGGATCTCAAGAAGATCCTTTGATCTTTTCTAC
GGGGTCTGACGCTCAGTGGAACGAAAACTCACGTTAAGGGATTTTGGTCATGAGATTATCAAAAAGGATC
TTCACCTAGATCCTTTTAAATTAAAAATGAAGTTTTAAATCAATCTAAAGTATATATGAGTAAACTTGGT
CTGACAGTTACCAATGCTTAATCAGTGAGGCACCTATCTCAGCGATCTGTCTATTTCGTTCATCCATAGT
TGCCTGACTCCCCGTCGTGTAGATAACTACGATACGGGAGGGCTTACCATCTGGCCCCAGTGCTGCAATG
ATACCGCGAGACCCACGCTCACCGGCTCCAGATTTATCAGCAATAAACCAGCCAGCCGGAAGGGCCGAGC
GCAGAAGTGGTCCTGCAACTTTATCCGCCTCCATCCAGTCTATTAATTGTTGCCGGGAAGCTAGAGTAAG
TAGTTCGCCAGTTAATAGTTTGCGCAACGTTGTTGCCATTGCTACAGGCATCGTGGTGTCACGCTCGTCG
TTTGGTATGGCTTCATTCAGCTCCGGTTCCCAACGATCAAGGCGAGTTACATGATCCCCCATGTTGTGCA
AAAAAGCGGTTAGCTCCTTCGGTCCTCCGATCGTTGTCAGAAGTAAGTTGGCCGCAGTGTTATCACTCAT
GGTTATGGCAGCACTGCATAATTCTCTTACTGTCATGCCATCCGTAAGATGCTTTTCTGTGACTGGTGAG
TACTCAACCAAGTCATTCTGAGAATAGTGTATGCGGCGACCGAGTTGCTCTTGCCCGGCGTCAATACGGG
ATAATACCGCGCCACATAGCAGAACTTTAAAAGTGCTCATCATTGGAAAACGTTCTTCGGGGCGAAAACT
CTCAAGGATCTTACCGCTGTTGAGATCCAGTTCGATGTAACCCACTCGTGCACCCAACTGATCTTCAGCA
TCTTTTACTTTCACCAGCGTTTCTGGGTGAGCAAAAACAGGAAGGCAAAATGCCGCAAAAAAGGGAATAA
GGGCGACACGGAAATGTTGAATACTCATACTCTTCCTTTTTCAATATTATTGAAGCATTTATCAGGGTTA
TTGTCTCATGAGCGGATACATATTTGAATGTATTTAGAAAAATAAACAAATAGGGGTTCCGCGCACATTT
CCCCGAAAAGTGCCACCTGACGTC
Features (pLannotate 1.2.2; 21 found; start..end, strand, type, name):
     28..80      -  misc_feature   bom (fragment): basis of mobility region from pBR322
    235..614     +  enhancer       CMV enhancer: human cytomegalovirus immediate early enhancer
    615..818     +  promoter       CMV promoter: human cytomegalovirus (CMV) immediate early promoter
    814..847     +  LTR            5' LTR (truncated) (fragment): truncated 5' long terminal repeat (LTR) from HIV-1
    863..881     +  promoter       T7 promoter: promoter for bacteriophage T7 RNA polymerase
   1000..3159    +  CDS            GTSE1: GTSE1_HUMAN - Experimental evidence at protein level: Swiss-Prot protein existence level 1. May be involved in p53-induced cell cycle arrest in G2/M phase by interfering with microtubule rearrangements that are required to enter mitosis. Overexpression delays G2/M phase progression. From Homo sapiens (Human).
   3190..3208    -  promoter       SP6 promoter: promoter for bacteriophage SP6 RNA polymerase
   3234..3458    +  polyA_signal   bGH poly(A) signal: bovine growth hormone polyadenylation signal
   3462..3483    +  promoter       SV40 promoter (fragment): SV40 enhancer and early promoter
   3504..3932    +  rep_origin     f1 ori (sequence partly withheld): f1 bacteriophage origin of replication; arrow indicates direction of (+) strand synthesis
   3946..4275    +  promoter       SV40 promoter: SV40 enhancer and early promoter
   4342..5133    +  CDS            neo: KKA2_KLEPN - Also known as kan, nptII. Experimental evidence at protein level: Swiss-Prot protein existence level 1. Resistance to kanamycin, neomycin, paromomycin, ribostamycin, butirosin and gentamicin B. From Klebsiella pneumoniae.
   5157..5315    +  CDS            ble (fragment): BLE_KLEPN - Experimental evidence at protein level: Swiss-Prot protein existence level 1. Binding protein with a strong affinity to the bleomycin family of antibiotics. Binds to CL990; an antimitotic-antibiotic compound. From Klebsiella pneumoniae.
   5310..5431    +  polyA_signal   SV40 poly(A) signal: SV40 polyadenylation signal
   5504..5520    -  protein_bind   lac operator: The lac repressor binds to the lac operator to inhibit transcription in E. coli. This inhibition can be relieved by adding lactose or isopropyl-β-D-thiogalactopyranoside (IPTG). lac repressor encoded by lacI
   5528..5558    -  promoter       lac promoter: promoter for the E. coli lac operon
   5573..5594    -  protein_bind   CAP binding site: CAP binding activates transcription in the presence of cAMP. E. coli catabolite activator protein
   5607..5699    -  CDS            lacI (fragment): lac repressor; lacI; The lac repressor binds to the lac operator to inhibit transcription in E. coli. This inhibition can be relieved by adding lactose or isopropyl-β-D-thiogalactopyranoside (IPTG).
   5882..6470    -  rep_origin     ori: high-copy-number ColE1/pMB1/pBR322/pUC origin of replication
   6641..7501    -  CDS            AmpR: β-lactamase; bla; confers resistance to ampicillin, carbenicillin, and related antibiotics
   7502..7606    -  promoter       AmpR promoter: bla
