[The description below was written by a language model from this plasmid's Addgene catalogue record and pLannotate feature annotations shown in this document.]
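Description:
pcDNA3.1-HA-GTSE1-S91A is a mammalian expression plasmid of about 7.6 kb built on the pcDNA3.1 backbone. It carries human GTSE1 (also known as B99) with serine 91 changed to alanine. The roughly 2.2 kb coding sequence sits downstream of the human cytomegalovirus immediate-early enhancer and promoter and is followed by the bovine growth hormone polyadenylation signal, an arrangement that gives strong constitutive expression after transfection into mammalian cells. The catalogue entry lists an N-terminal HA epitope tag supplied by the backbone. The feature table does not annotate the tag separately, but there is unannotated sequence between the T7 promoter and the start of the GTSE1 reading frame where it would be expected to lie. T7 and SP6 phage promoters flank the insert. The short hits called as an HIV-1 LTR fragment, a bleomycin-resistance fragment and a lacI fragment appear to be small partial matches in backbone sequence rather than functional elements.

In E. coli the plasmid replicates from a high-copy ColE1/pUC-type origin and is selected with ampicillin through the β-lactamase gene. An f1 origin is also present. For mammalian cells, an SV40 early promoter drives a neomycin phosphotransferase gene ending in the SV40 poly(A) signal, which allows G418 selection of stable transfectants.

The stated purpose is expression of HA-tagged GTSE1 bearing the S91A substitution, which removes a phosphorylatable serine. The associated study concerns stabilization of GTSE1 through cyclin D1-CDK4/6-mediated phosphorylation, so the construct most likely serves as a non-phosphorylatable mutant for comparison with wild-type GTSE1, with the HA tag allowing detection or immunoprecipitation.
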