Addgene plasmid #224721: pcDNA3.1-HA-GTSE1-S91A
Purpose: For expression of HA-tagged GTSE1 protein with S91A mutation
Depositing lab: Michele Pagano. Depositing organization: NYU Grossman School of Medicine. Publication: Stabilization of GTSE1 by cyclin D1-CDK4/6-mediated phosphorylation promotes cell proliferation: relevance in cancer prognosis. Garcia-Vazquez N, Gonzalez-Robles TJ, Lane E, Spasskaya D, Zhang Q, Kerzhnerman M, Jeong Y, Collu M, Simoneschi D, Ruggles KV, Rona G, Kaisari S, Pagano M. bioRxiv [Preprint]. 2025 Jan 23:2024.06.26.600797. doi: 10.1101/2024.06.26.600797. PubMed 38979260.
Backbone
  Vector backbone: pcDNA3.1
  Vector type: Mammalian Expression
Growth in bacteria
  Bacterial resistance: Ampicillin, 100 μg/mL
  Growth temperature: 37°C
  Growth strain: NEB Stable
  Copy number: Unknown
Gene/Insert
  Gene/Insert name: GTSE1 (alt name: B99)
  Species: H. sapiens (human)
  Insert size (bp): 2200
  Mutation: Serine 91 to Alanine
  Entrez Gene: GTSE1 (a.k.a. B99)
  Promoter: CMV
  Tag / fusion protein: HA (N terminal on backbone)
  Cloning method: Unknown
  Sequencing primers: 5′ CMV Forward
Terms and licenses: Academic/Nonprofit Terms; Industry Terms: Not Available to Industry
Depositor comments: Please visit https://doi.org/10.1101/2024.06.26.600797 for bioRxiv preprint.
How to cite: pcDNA3.1-HA-GTSE1-S91A was a gift from Michele Pagano (Addgene plasmid # 224721 ; http://n2t.net/addgene:224721 ; RRID:Addgene_224721)
